>Addgene plasmid #217824 | pET28a-CdRdhA | addgene full sequence | sequence record 430562 | Addgene NGS Result
CTCGAGCACCACCACCACCACCACTGAGATCCGGCTGCTAACAAAGCCCGAAAGGAAGCTGAGTTGGCTG
CTGCCACCGCTGAGCAATAACTAGCATAACCCCTTGGGGCCTCTAAACGGGTCTTGAGGGGTTTTTTGCT
GAAAGGAGGAACTATATCCGGATTGGCGAATGGG
[124 nt withheld, positions 175-298]
C
[91 nt withheld, positions 300-390]
A
[49 nt withheld, positions 392-440]
CCTTTGACGTTGGAGTCCACGTTCTTT
[37 nt withheld, positions 468-504]
ACCCTATCTCGGTCTATTCTTTTGATTTATAAGGGATTTTGCCGATTTCGGCCTATTGGTTAAAAAATGA
GCTGATTTAACAAAAATTTAACGCGAATTTTAACAAAATATTAACGCTTACAATTTAGGTGGCACTTTTC
GGGGAAATGTGCGCGGAACCCCTATTTGTTTATTTTTCTAAATACATTCAAATATGTATCCGCTCATGAA
TTAATTCTTAGAAAAACTCATCGAGCATCAAATGAAACTGCAATTTATTCATATCAGGATTATCAATACC
ATATTTTTGAAAAAGCCGTTTCTGTAATGAAGGAGAAAACTCACCGAGGCAGTTCCATAGGATGGCAAGA
TCCTGGTATCGGTCTGCGATTCCGACTCGTCCAACATCAATACAACCTATTAATTTCCCCTCGTCAAAAA
TAAGGTTATCAAGTGAGAAATCACCATGAGTGACGACTGAATCCGGTGAGAATGGCAAAAGTTTATGCAT
TTCTTTCCAGACTTGTTCAACAGGCCAGCCATTACGCTCGTCATCAAAATCACTCGCATCAACCAAACCG
TTATTCATTCGTGATTGCGCCTGAGCGAGACGAAATACGCGATCGCTGTTAAAAGGACAATTACAAACAG
GAATCGAATGCAACCGGCGCAGGAACACTGCCAGCGCATCAACAATATTTTCACCTGAATCAGGATATTC
TTCTAATACCTGGAATGCTGTTTTCCCGGGGATCGCAGTGGTGAGTAACCATGCATCATCAGGAGTACGG
ATAAAATGCTTGATGGTCGGAAGAGGCATAAATTCCGTCAGCCAGTTTAGTCTGACCATCTCATCTGTAA
CATCATTGGCAACGCTACCTTTGCCATGTTTCAGAAACAACTCTGGCGCATCGGGCTTCCCATACAATCG
ATAGATTGTCGCACCTGATTGCCCGACATTATCGCGAGCCCATTTATACCCATATAAATCAGCATCCATG
TTGGAATTTAATCGCGGCCTAGAGCAAGACGTTTCCCGTTGAATATGGCTCATAACACCCCTTGTATTAC
TGTTTATGTAAGCAGACAGTTTTATTGTTCATGACCAAAATCCCTTAACGTGAGTTTTCGTTCCACTGAG
CGTCAGACCCCGTAGAAAAGATCAAAGGATCTTCTTGAGATCCTTTTTTTCTGCGCGTAATCTGCTGCTT
GCAAACAAAAAAACCACCGCTACCAGCGGTGGTTTGTTTGCCGGATCAAGAGCTACCAACTCTTTTTCCG
AAGGTAACTGGCTTCAGCAGAGCGCAGATACCAAATACTGTCCTTCTAGTGTAGCCGTAGTTAGGCCACC
ACTTCAAGAACTCTGTAGCACCGCCTACATACCTCGCTCTGCTAATCCTGTTACCAGTGGCTGCTGCCAG
TGGCGATAAGTCGTGTCTTACCGGGTTGGACTCAAGACGATAGTTACCGGATAAGGCGCAGCGGTCGGGC
TGAACGGGGGGTTCGTGCACACAGCCCAGCTTGGAGCGAACGACCTACACCGAACTGAGATACCTACAGC
GTGAGCTATGAGAAAGCGCCACGCTTCCCGAAGGGAGAAAGGCGGACAGGTATCCGGTAAGCGGCAGGGT
CGGAACAGGAGAGCGCACGAGGGAGCTTCCAGGGGGAAACGCCTGGTATCTTTATAGTCCTGTCGGGTTT
CGCCACCTCTGACTTGAGCGTCGATTTTTGTGATGCTCGTCAGGGGGGCGGAGCCTATGGAAAAACGCCA
GCAACGCGGCCTTTTTACGGTTCCTGGCCTTTTGCTGGCCTTTTGCTCACATGTTCTTTCCTGCGTTATC
CCCTGATTCTGTGGATAACCGTATTACCGCCTTTGAGTGAGCTGATACCGCTCGCCGCAGCCGAACGACC
GAGCGCAGCGAGTCAGTGAGCGAGGAAGCGGAAGAGCGCCTGATGCGGTATTTTCTCCTTACGCATCTGT
GCGGTATTTCACACCGCAATGGTGCACTCTCAGTACAATCTGCTCTGATGCCGCATAGTTAAGCCAGTAT
ACACTCCGCTATCGCTACGTGACTGGGTCATGGCTGCGCCCCGACACCCGCCAACACCCGCTGACGCGCC
CTGACGGGCTTGTCTGCTCCCGGCATCCGCTTACAGACAAGCTGTGACCGTCTCCGGGAGCTGCATGTGT
CAGAGGTTTTCACCGTCATCACCGAAACGCGCGAGGCAGCTGCGGTAAAGCTCATCAGCGTGGTCGTGAA
GCGATTCACAGATGTCTGCCTGTTCATCCGCGTCCAGCTCGTTGAGTTTCTCCAGAAGCGTTAATGTCTG
GCTTCTGATAAAGCGGGCCATGTTAAGGGCGGTTTTTTCCTGTTTGGTCACTGATGCCTCCGTGTAAGGG
GGATTTCTGTTCATGGGGGTAATGATACCGATGAAACGAGAGAGGATGCTCACGATACGGGTTACTGATG
ATGAACATGCCCGGTTACTGGAACGTTGTGAGGGTAAACAACTGGCGGTATGGATGCGGCGGGACCAGAG
AAAAATCACTCAGGGTCAATGCCAGCGCTTCGTTAATACAGATGTAGGTGTTCCACAGGGTAGCCAGCAG
CATCCTGCGATGCAGATCCGGAACATAATGGTGCAGGGCGCTGACTTCCGCGTTTCCAGACTTTACGAAA
CACGGAAACCGAAGACCATTCATGTTGTTGCTCAGGTCGCAGACGTTTTGCAGCAGCAGTCGCTTCACGT
TCGCTCGCGTATCGGTGATTCATTCTGCTAACCAGTAAGGCAACCCCGCCAGCCTAGCCGGGTCCTCAAC
GACAGGAGCACGATCATGCGCACCCGTGGGGCCGCCATGCCGGCGATAATGGCCTGCTTCTCGCCGAAAC
GTTTGGTGGCGGGACCAGTGACGAAGGCTTGAGCGAGGGCGTGCAAGATTCCGAATACCGCAAGCGACAG
GCCGATCATCGTCGCGCTCCAGCGAAAGCGGTCCTCGCCGAAAATGACCCAGAGCGCTGCCGGCACCTGT
CCTACGAGTTGCATGATAAAGAAGACAGTCATAAGTGCGGCGACGATAGTCATGCCCCGCGCCCACCGGA
AGGAGCTGACTGGGTTGAAGGCTCTCAAGGGCATCGGTCGAGATCCCGGTGCCTAATGAGTGAGCTAACT
TACATTAATTGCGTTGCGCTCACTGCCCGCTTTCCAGTCGGGAAACCTGTCGTGCCAGCTGCATTAATGA
ATCGGCCAACGCGCGGGGAGAGGCGGTTTGCGTATTGGGCGCCAGGGTGGTTTTTCTTTTCACCAGTGAG
ACGGGCAACAGCTGATTGCCCTTCACCGCCTGGCCCTGAGAGAGTTGCAGCAAGCGGTCCACGCTGGTTT
GCCCCAGCAGGCGAAAATCCTGTTTGATGGTGGTTAACGGCGGGATATAACATGAGCTGTCTTCGGTATC
GTCGTATCCCACTACCGAGATATCCGCACCAACGCGCAGCCCGGACTCGGTAATGGCGCGCATTGCGCCC
AGCGCCATCTGATCGTTGGCAACCAGCATCGCAGTGGGAACGATGCCCTCATTCAGCATTTGCATGGTTT
GTTGAAAACCGGACATGGCACTCCAGTCGCCTTCCCGTTCCGCTATCGGCTGAATTTGATTGCGAGTGAG
ATATTTATGCCAGCCAGCCAGACGCAGACGCGCCGAGACAGAACTTAATGGGCCCGCTAACAGCGCGATT
TGCTGGTGACCCAATGCGACCAGATGCTCCACGCCCAGTCGCGTACCGTCTTCATGGGAGAAAATAATAC
TGTTGATGGGTGTCTGGTCAGAGACATCAAGAAATAACGCCGGAACATTAGTGCAGGCAGCTTCCACAGC
AATGGCATCCTGGTCATCCAGCGGATAGTTAATGATCAGCCCACTGACGCGTTGCGCGAGAAGATTGTGC
ACCGCCGCTTTACAGGCTTCGACGCCGCTTCGTTCTACCATCGACACCACCACGCTGGCACCCAGTTGAT
CGGCGCGAGATTTAATCGCCGCGACAATTTGCGACGGCGCGTGCAGGGCCAGACTGGAGGTGGCAACGCC
AATCAGCAACGACTGTTTGCCCGCCAGTTGTTGTGCCACGCGGTTGGGAATGTAATTCAGCTCCGCCATC
GCCGCTTCCACTTTTTCCCGCGTTTTCGCAGAAACGTGGCTGGCCTGGTTCACCACGCGGGAAACGGTCT
GATAAGAGACACCGGCATACTCTGCGACATCGTATAACGTTACTGGTTTCACATTCACCACCCTGAATTG
ACTCTCTTCCGGGCGCTATCATGCCATACCGCGAAAGGTTTTGCGCCATTCGATGGTGTCCGGGATCTCG
ACGCTCTCCCTTATGCGACTCCTGCATTAGGAAGCAGCCCAGTAGTAGGTTGAGGCCGTTGAGCACCGCC
GCCGCAAGGAATGGTGCATGCAAGGAGATGGCGCCCAACAGTCCCCCGGCCACGGGGCCTGCCACCATAC
CCACGCCGAAACAAGCGCTCATGAGCCCGAAGTGGCGAGCCCGATCTTCCCCATCGGTGATGTCGGCGAT
ATAGGCGCCAGCAACCGCACCTGTGGCGCCGGTGATGCCGGCCACGATGCGTCCGGCGTAGAGGATCGAG
ATCTCGATCCCGCGAAATTAATACGACTCACTATAGGGGAATTGTGAGCGGATAACAATTCCCCTCTAGA
AATAATTTTGTTTAACTTTAAGAAGGAGATATACCATGGGCAGCAGCCATCATCATCATCATCACAGCAG
CGGCCTGGTGCCGCGCGGCAGCCATATGATGACACTGAAAGAGATACACCATACCGTCAAACGACCGGGC
CGGACCCAAGATCACGATCCAGTTGAAATTCCGGTGGCAGAAGAATTAGCGACTGTGCCAGGCATAGTCA
AAAAAGACAACGATGTCGCATGGTATAGCCGAAATTACCCGATCGTGTCACAAAACGTTGAGAAAGCAGC
GGATCGAGAGTGGACTTGGACGGTCTACACAGGTGAAATGTACGAGTATCGGAAACATCACGATGAAGTA
AACAAACCCCTGGTGGAAGCAGCGTATGTTAGTGGTGATATTTTACCGACCGGAAATGTTGAGTCTGGGA
GAGACGTTACCGAAGAAATCCGTCAAAAGGCCCGTGACCTGGGGTTCGGTGAAGTTGGCTTTACAAAATA
TGACCGTAAATATGCGTATAAGAGCAAAAAAGCTTGGGTGAAGTACGAACATGCCATTTGTTTAGCTTTA
GAACAAGATTACTGGCAGACTCAGACGATTCCAAGCATGGAGGCGGAATTTGCGCATTTTGGAACGTATG
AGCAGGAAGGTGCTCTGGCTTTAGATCTTGCAGACTTCATCCGTGACCTTGGCTATCGTGCACAAGTGCA
TAGTCCGAACGACAACAGTGCTGCCTATATCCCAATGTTTGTAGAAGCAGGGTTAGGCCAGCTGGGCGCG
AACGGGCAATTACTTTCACCTCACTTTGGTAACCGTAGTCGCCTTATGATCATTTCGACTGATGCTATCG
TGACTTATGATGAGCCTGTGGACTATGGAATACATAAATTTTGTGAGATGTGTCAGGTATGTGTGAACCG
TTGTCCTGGACGCGCCCTGGTTAAAGAGAAAGTATTCTGGCGCGGAGTGGAAAAACATAAACTGATGTAT
GATCGTTGCAGACCTGTAATGGCCACTTACGAAGGCTGTGGTGTATGCATGTTGGTCTGCCCGGTGCAGA
GATATGGTATGGCACCGGTGATGGAACACTTTGTTGAAACTGGTGAAGTTCTGGGAAAGGGTACGGATAA
TCTGGAAGGCTACGAAATTCGTGGCAAAGGTTATTATGGTCCAGGGAAATTGCCCTCATTTTCACGCGAA
TTTTTTGAGATTCCGCACGGCACAAAAGATGAATGGCTGTTCACCCAATTTAAACAGAAAATCGAAGAAA
AGGGCAAGGTTACGGAAGAGGAGAAACAAGAGTTCGTGAAAGAACTCGGGGAAATCATGAGCGAAGAATC
TAAGTTCGACGCAGGCCTGTAG
Features (pLannotate 1.2.2; 20 found; start..end, strand, type, name):
      7..24      +  CDS            9xHis (fragment): 9xHis affinity tag
     34..83      +  CDS            SET1 (fragment): solubility-enhancement tag derived from T7 phage gene 10B
     91..138     +  terminator     T7 terminator: transcription terminator for bacteriophage T7 RNA polymerase
    175..603     +  rep_origin     f1 ori (sequence partly withheld): f1 bacteriophage origin of replication; arrow indicates direction of (+) strand synthesis
    656..713     +  promoter       AmpR promoter (fragment): bla
    722..1537    -  CDS            KanR: aminoglycoside phosphotransferase; aph(3')-Ia; confers resistance to kanamycin in bacteria or G418 (Geneticin®) in eukaryotes
   1659..2247    +  rep_origin     ori: high-copy-number ColE1/pMB1/pBR322/pUC origin of replication
   2433..2572    -  misc_feature   bom: basis of mobility region from pBR322
   2674..2865    -  CDS            rop: Rop protein, which maintains plasmids at low copy number; rop
   2882..3262    +  CDS            YPB1_ECOLX: Protein predicted: Swiss-Prot protein existence level 4. From Escherichia coli.
   3334..3625    -  CDS            TcR (fragment): tetracycline efflux protein; tet; confers resistance to tetracycline
   3640..3661    -  protein_bind   CAP binding site: CAP binding activates transcription in the presence of cAMP. E. coli catabolite activator protein
   3674..4756    -  CDS            lacI: lac repressor; lacI; The lac repressor binds to the lac operator to inhibit transcription in E. coli. This inhibition can be relieved by adding lactose or isopropyl-β-D-thiogalactopyranoside (IPTG).
   4757..4834    -  promoter       lacI promoter: lacI
   4842..5121    -  CDS            TcR (fragment): tetracycline efflux protein; tet; confers resistance to tetracycline
   5143..5161    +  promoter       T7 promoter: promoter for bacteriophage T7 RNA polymerase
   5162..5186    +  protein_bind   lac operator: The lac repressor binds to the lac operator to inhibit transcription in E. coli. This inhibition can be relieved by adding lactose or isopropyl-β-D-thiogalactopyranoside (IPTG). lac repressor encoded by lacI
   5201..5223    +  RBS            RBS: efficient ribosome binding site from bacteriophage T7 gene 10 (Olins and Rangwala, 1989)
   5242..5258    +  CDS            capTEV™ (fragment): composite tag for in vivo biotinylation, TEV protease cleavage, and 6xHis tagging
   5269..5286    +  CDS            thrombin site: thrombin recognition and cleavage site
