[The description below was written by a language model from this plasmid's Addgene catalogue record and pLannotate feature annotations shown in this document.]
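Description:
pET28a-CdRdhA is a 6,546 bp bacterial expression plasmid built on the pET-28a(+) backbone for producing an N-terminally His-tagged reductive dehalogenase homologue, CdRdhA (also called RdhE1), from C. difficile in E. coli. The 1,254 bp coding sequence was obtained by gene synthesis. The plasmid is maintained through a ColE1/pMB1-type origin and selected with kanamycin via the aph(3')-Ia KanR gene. The catalogue lists it as high copy, although the annotated backbone retains the rop gene and the pBR322 bom region, which in pET vectors normally moderate copy number. An f1 origin is also present, and short tetracycline-resistance fragments are nonfunctional remnants of the pBR322 lineage.

Expression follows the standard pET arrangement: a T7 promoter immediately followed by a lac operator, then the efficient T7 gene 10 ribosome binding site, with the plasmid-borne lacI gene supplying repressor. Transcription therefore requires a host that provides T7 RNA polymerase and is induced with IPTG, and it ends at the T7 terminator. Downstream of the RBS, the annotation detects a histidine-tag fragment (matched to a composite tag) and a thrombin cleavage site, consistent with the backbone-encoded N-terminal His6 tag that can be removed by thrombin after affinity purification. The CdRdhA open reading frame itself is not annotated in the feature table, but it presumably lies in the unannotated stretch after the thrombin site. A second His-tag sequence from the backbone lies just before the terminator; the record does not indicate whether it is translated. The associated work concerns B12-dependent dehalogenation of organohalides in E. coli, so the plasmid serves to express this enzyme for such studies.
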