Addgene plasmid #217824: pET28a-CdRdhA
Purpose: Expresses N-His-CdRdhA in E. coli
Depositing lab: Pamela Silver. Depositing organization: Harvard Medical School. Publication: Sustainable B(12)-Dependent Dehalogenation of Organohalides in E. coli. Ng TL, Silver PA. ACS Chem Biol. 2024 Feb 16;19(2):380-391. doi: 10.1021/acschembio.3c00585. Epub 2024 Jan 22. PubMed 38254247.
Backbone
  Vector backbone: pET-28a(+)
  Total vector size (bp): 6546
  Vector type: Bacterial Expression
Growth in bacteria
  Bacterial resistance: Kanamycin, 50 μg/mL
  Growth temperature: 37°C
  Growth strain: DH5alpha
  Copy number: High Copy
Gene/Insert
  Gene/Insert name: N-His-CdRhdA (alt name: RdhE1)
  Species: C. difficile
  Insert size (bp): 1254
  Promoter: T7
  Tag / fusion protein: His6x (N terminal on backbone)
  Cloning method: Gene Synthesis
  Sequencing primers: 5′ T7 promoter
Resource information
  A portion of this plasmid was derived from a plasmid made by: Twist Bioscience
Terms and licenses: Academic/Nonprofit Terms; Industry Terms: Not Available to Industry
How to cite: pET28a-CdRdhA was a gift from Pamela Silver (Addgene plasmid # 217824 ; http://n2t.net/addgene:217824 ; RRID:Addgene_217824)
